Addgene plasmid #244711: CL20_mEGFP_FOidr_159
Purpose: Express mEGFP-tagged intrinsically disordered protein (IDR), FOidr_159, derived from human fusion protein RABGAP1L_BCAS3
Depositing lab: Richard Kriwacki. Depositing organization: St. Jude Children's Research Hospital. Publication: Proteome-wide computational analyses reveal links between protein condensate formation and RNA biology. Maiti S, Tripathi S, Baggett DW, Phillips AH, Park CG, Wang J, Wahiduzzaman, Freyaldenhoven WT, Kinger S, Pioso BJ, Bollinger JC, Somjee R, Lang B, Babu MM, Kriwacki RW. Sci Adv. 2025 Dec 5;11(49):eady1420. doi: 10.1126/sciadv.ady1420. Epub 2025 Dec 3. PubMed 41337585.
Backbone
  Vector backbone: CL20
  Vector type: Mammalian Expression
Growth in bacteria
  Bacterial resistance: Ampicillin, 100 μg/mL
  Growth temperature: 37°C
  Growth strain: NEB Stable
  Copy number: High Copy
Gene/Insert
  Gene/Insert name: FOidr_159
  Species: H. sapiens (human)
  Mutation: Unmutated
  Tag / fusion protein: monomeric EGFP (N terminal on insert)
  Cloning method: Restriction Enzyme; 5′ cloning site Unknown (unknown if destroyed)
Terms and licenses: Academic/Nonprofit Terms; Industry Terms: Not Available to Industry
Depositor comments: RABGAP1L_BCAS3_203_280
How to cite: CL20_mEGFP_FOidr_159 was a gift from Richard Kriwacki (Addgene plasmid # 244711 ; http://n2t.net/addgene:244711 ; RRID:Addgene_244711)
