[The description below was written by a language model from this plasmid's Addgene catalogue record and pLannotate feature annotations shown in this document.]
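Description:
CL20_mEGFP_FOidr_159 is a mammalian expression plasmid built on the CL20 backbone. The catalogue lists it only as a mammalian expression vector, but the annotated features show the architecture of a self-inactivating HIV-1-derived lentiviral transfer vector. A CMV enhancer sits next to a truncated 5' LTR, followed by the Ψ packaging signal with a partial gag sequence, the cPPT/CTS, the Rev response element, and a ΔU3 3' LTR (detected as a fragment) backed by a rabbit β-globin polyadenylation signal. These elements would allow the cassette to be packaged into lentiviral particles when helper functions are supplied in trans, and the plasmid could also be transfected directly. In bacteria it is maintained through a high-copy ColE1/pUC-type origin and selected with ampicillin via the β-lactamase gene. An SV40 origin and poly(A) signal and some lac-region remnants are also present in the backbone.

The payload is driven by an internal CMV enhancer/promoter and encodes monomeric EGFP fused to the N terminus of FOidr_159. This is an unmutated intrinsically disordered region taken from the human oncogenic fusion protein RABGAP1L_BCAS3, and the depositor's note indicates it spans residues 203–280 of the fusion. The annotation matches the insert to a BCAS3 fragment of about 234 nt, and no RABGAP1L-derived portion is called separately. No mammalian selection marker or second reporter is annotated, so expression is followed through mEGFP fluorescence. The construct is meant for expressing the fluorescently tagged IDR in mammalian cells. Given the associated study on protein condensate formation and RNA biology, it is probably used to image the IDR's localisation and its tendency to form condensates in cells.
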