Features (pLannotate 1.2.2; 29 found; start..end, strand, type, name):
    199..254     -  polyA_signal   β-globin poly(A) signal: rabbit β-globin polyadenylation signal (Gil and Proudfoot, 1987)
    340..475     -  LTR            3' LTR (ΔU3) (fragment): self-inactivating 3' long terminal repeat (LTR) from HIV-1
    477..545     -  CDS            nef (fragment): NEF_HV1Z2 - Experimental evidence at protein level: Swiss-Prot protein existence level 1. Extracellular Nef protein targets CD4(+) T-lymphocytes for apoptosis by interacting with CXCR4 surface receptors. From Human immunodeficiency virus type 1 group M subtype D (isolate Z2/CDC-Z34) (HIV-1).
    571..804     -  CDS            BCAS3 (fragment): BCAS3_HUMAN - Experimental evidence at protein level: Swiss-Prot protein existence level 1. Plays a role in angiogenesis. Participates in the regulation of cell polarity and directional endothelial cell migration by mediating both the activation and recruitment of CDC42 and the reorganization of the actin cytoskeleton at the cell leading edge. Promotes filipodia formation (By similarity). Functions synergistically with PELP1 as a transcriptional coactivator of estrogen receptor- responsive genes. Stimulates histone acetyltransferase activity. Binds to chromatin. Plays a regulatory role in auto
    847..1563    -  CDS            mEGFP: mEGFP is a basic (constitutively fluorescent) green fluorescent protein published in 2002, derived from Aequorea victoria. It has moderate acid sensitivity.
   1577..1614    -  misc_feature   MCS (fragment): multiple cloning site
   1613..1629    -  promoter       tight TRE promoter (fragment): Tet-responsive promoter PTight, consisting of seven tet operator sequences followed by the minimal CMV promoter
   1645..1848    -  promoter       CMV promoter: human cytomegalovirus (CMV) immediate early promoter
   1849..2152    -  enhancer       CMV enhancer: human cytomegalovirus immediate early enhancer
   2220..2236    -  misc_feature   MCS (fragment): multiple cloning site
   2236..2261    -  CDS            Rev (fragment): human immunodeficiency virus 1 (HIV-1) Rev protein; rev; enhances nuclear export of unspliced and incompletely spliced viral mRNAs
   2638..2871    -  misc_feature   RRE: The Rev response element (RRE) of HIV-1 allows for Rev-dependent mRNA export from the nucleus to the cytoplasm.
   3005..3088    -  CDS            vif (fragment): VIF_HV1BR - Experimental evidence at protein level: Swiss-Prot protein existence level 1. Counteracts the innate antiviral activity of host APOBEC3F and APOBEC3G. Forms a complex with host APOBEC3F and APOBEC3G thus preventing the entry of these lethally hypermutating enzymes into progeny virions. Recruits an active E3 ubiquitin ligase complex composed of elongin BC, CUL5, and RBX2 to induce polyubiquitination of APOBEC3G and APOBEC3F. In turn, they are directed to the 26S proteasome for degradation. Vif interaction with APOBEC3G also blocks its cytidine deaminase activity in a proteasome-inde
   3231..3348    -  misc_feature   cPPT/CTS: central polypurine tract and central termination sequence of HIV-1
   3497..3856    -  CDS            HIV-1 gag (fragment): gag protein from human immunodeficiency virus 1; gag
   3840..3965    -  misc_feature   HIV-1 Ψ: packaging signal of human immunodeficiency virus type 1
   4012..4269    -  LTR            5' LTR (truncated): truncated 5' long terminal repeat (LTR) from HIV-1
   4271..4650    -  enhancer       CMV enhancer: human cytomegalovirus immediate early enhancer
   4681..4785    +  promoter       AmpR promoter: bla
   4786..5646    +  CDS            AmpR: β-lactamase; bla; confers resistance to ampicillin, carbenicillin, and related antibiotics
   5817..6405    +  rep_origin     ori: high-copy-number ColE1/pMB1/pBR322/pUC origin of replication
   6588..6642    +  CDS            lacI (fragment): lac repressor; lacI; The lac repressor binds to the lac operator to inhibit transcription in E. coli. This inhibition can be relieved by adding lactose or isopropyl-β-D-thiogalactopyranoside (IPTG).
   6644..6778    -  polyA_signal   SV40 poly(A) signal: SV40 polyadenylation signal
   6798..6933    -  rep_origin     SV40 ori: SV40 origin of replication
   6957..6979    -  promoter       SV40 promoter (fragment): SV40 enhancer and early promoter
   6986..7025    +  CDS            lacI (fragment): lac repressor; lacI; The lac repressor binds to the lac operator to inhibit transcription in E. coli. This inhibition can be relieved by adding lactose or isopropyl-β-D-thiogalactopyranoside (IPTG).
   7038..7059    +  protein_bind   CAP binding site: CAP binding activates transcription in the presence of cAMP. E. coli catabolite activator protein
   7074..7104    +  promoter       lac promoter: promoter for the E. coli lac operon
   7112..7128    +  protein_bind   lac operator: The lac repressor binds to the lac operator to inhibit transcription in E. coli. This inhibition can be relieved by adding lactose or isopropyl-β-D-thiogalactopyranoside (IPTG). lac repressor encoded by lacI
>Addgene plasmid #244711 | CL20_mEGFP_FOidr_159 | addgene full sequence | sequence record 488179 | Addgene NGS Result
AAAAAAAATCTAACCTCAAGTCAAGGCTTTTCTATGGAATAAGGAATGGACAGCAGGGGGCTGTTTCATA
TACTGATGACCTCTTTATAGCCAACCTTTGTTCATGGCAGCCAGCATATGGGCATATGTTGCCAAACTCT
AAACCAAATACTCATTCTGATGTTTTAAATGATTTGCCCTCCCATATGTCCTTCCGAGTGAGAGACACAA
AAAATTCCAACACACTATTGCAATGAAAATAAATTTCCTTTATTAGCCAGAAGTCAGATGCTCAAGGGGC
TTCATGATGTCCCCATAATTTTTGGCAGAGGGAAAAAGATCTGCTAGCTCGAGCAGCTGAAGCTTTATTG
AGGCTTAAGCAGTGGGTTCCCTAGTTAGCCAGAGAGCTCCCAGGCTCAGATCTGGTCTAACCAGAGAGAC
CCAGTACAGGCAAAAAGCAGATCTTGTCTTCTTTGGGAGTGAATTAGCCCTTCCAGTCCCCCCTTTTCTT
TTAAAAAGTGGCTAAGATCTACAGCTGCCTTGTAAGTCATTGGTCTTAAAGGTACCGTAATCTTATCTAG
AACCGGTTCACAAAGAGGGAAGTGGCGACAAACGCGGGTTCCCTGGGTTATTGTTGGTAAAATTGTTATA
GCTGTCTTGCGAGTTTAACTTGCCATGCAGTGGAGAGCCCGAGGGAGAACTGCTAAGTCCAGGTACTGGA
CTGCAGCGTCCACCTTGCTTTGAAGTCAGCTCTTGTTCGATTTCCTCTAACCCAGCAGACTTTTGAAAGC
GGCTCATGCGATTAACCACGCGCGGACTCATGTGCCGGGAAGCGGCCGCACTTCCCCCGGAGCCTCCGCT
TCCGCCCTTGTACAGCTCGTCCATGCCGAGAGTGATCCCGGCGGCGGTCACGAACTCCAGCAGGACCATG
TGATCGCGCTTCTCGTTGGGGTCTTTGCTCAGCTTGGACTGGGTGCTCAGGTAGTGGTTGTCGGGCAGCA
GCACGGGGCCGTCGCCGATGGGGGTGTTCTGCTGGTAGTGGTCGGCGAGCTGCACGCTGCCGTCCTCGAT
GTTGTGGCGGATCTTGAAGTTCACCTTGATGCCGTTCTTCTGCTTGTCGGCCATGATATAGACGTTGTGG
CTGTTGTAGTTGTACTCCAGCTTGTGCCCCAGGATGTTGCCGTCCTCCTTGAAGTCGATGCCCTTCAGCT
CGATGCGGTTCACCAGGGTGTCGCCCTCGAACTTCACCTCGGCGCGGGTCTTGTAGTTGCCGTCGTCCTT
GAAGAAGATGGTGCGCTCCTGGACGTAGCCTTCGGGCATGGCGGACTTGAAGAAGTCGTGCTGCTTCATG
TGGTCGGGGTAGCGGCTGAAGCACTGCACGCCGTAGGTCAGGGTGGTCACGAGGGTGGGCCAGGGCACGG
GCAGCTTGCCGGTGGTGCAGATGAACTTCAGGGTCAGCTTGCCGTAGGTGGCATCGCCCTCGCCCTCGCC
GGACACGCTGAACTTGTGGCCGTTTACGTCGCCGTCCAGCTCGACCAGGATGGGCACCACCCCGGTGAAC
AGCTCCTCGCCCTTGCTCACCATGGTGGCGACCGGTGGATCCCGGGCCCGCGGTACCGTCGACTGCAGAA
TTCGGTTCACTAAACGAGCCCGGTTCACTAAACGAGCTCTGCTTATATAGACCTCCCACCGTACACGCCT
ACCGCCCATTTGCGTCAATGGGGCGGAGTTGTTACGACATTTTGGAAAGTCCCGTTGATTTTGGTGCCAA
AACAAACTCCCATTGACGTCAATGGGGTGGAGACTTGGAAATCCCCGTGAGTCAAACCGCTATCCACGCC
CATTGATGTACTGCCAAAACCGCATCACCATGGTAATAGCGATGACTAATACGTAGATGTACTGCCAAGT
AGGAAAGTCCCATAAGGTCATGTACTGGGCATAATGCCAGGCGGGCCATTTACCGTCATTGACGTCAATA
GGGGGCGTACTTGGCATATGATACACTTGATGTACTGCCAAGTGGGCAGTTTACCGTAAATACTCCACCC
ATTGACGTCAATGGAAAGTCCCTATTGGCGTTACTATGGGAACATACGTCATTATTGACGTCAATGGGCG
GGGGTCGTTGGGCGGTCAGCCAGGCGGGCCATTTACCGTAAGTTATGTAACGCGGAACTCCATATATGGG
CTATGAACTAATGACCCCGTAATTGATTACTATTAATAACTAGCACGCGTTCGAAGCTTGAGCTCGGTCC
CCTCGGGGTTGGGAGGTGGGTCTGAAACGATAATGGTGAATATCCCTGCCTAACTCTATTCACTATAGAA
AGTACAGCAAAAACTATTCTTAAACCTACCAAGCCTCCTACTATCATTATGAATAATTTTATATACCACA
GCCAATTTGTTATGTTAAACCAATTCCACAAACTTGCCCATTTATCTAATTCCAATAATTCTTGTTCATT
CTTTTCTTGCTGGTTTTGCGATTCTTCAATTAAGGAGTGTATTAAGCTTGTGTAATTGTTAATTTCTCTG
TCCCACTCCATCCAGGTCGTGTGATTCCAAATCTGTTCCAGAGATTTATTACTCCAACTAGCATTCCAAG
GCACAGCAGTGGTGCAAATGAGTTTTCCAGAGCAACCCCAAATCCCCAGGAGCTGTTGATCCTTTAGGTA
TCTTTCCACAGCCAGGATTCTTGCCTGGAGCTGCTTGATGCCCCAGACTGTGAGTTGCAACAGATGCTGT
TGCGCCTCAATAGCCCTCAGCAAATTGTTCTGCTGCTGCACTATACCAGACAATAATTGTCTGGCCTGTA
CCGTCAGCGTCATTGACGCTGCGCCCATAGTGCTTCCTGCTGCTCCCAAGAACCCAAGGAACAAAGCTCC
TATTCCCACTGCTCTTTTTTCTCTCTGCACCACTCTTCTCTTTGCCTTGGTGGGTGCTACTCCTAATGGT
TCAATTTTTACTACTTTATATTTATATAATTCACTTCTCCAATTGTCCCTCATATCTCCTCCTTATGGTG
TTTTACTAAACTTTTCCATGTTCTAATCCTCATCCTGTCTACTTGCCACACAATCATCACCTGCCATCTG
TTTTCCATAATCCCTAATGATCTTTGCTTTTCTTCTTGGCACTACTTTTATGTCACTATTATCTTGTATT
ACTACTGCCCCTTCACCTTTCCAGAGGAGCTTTGCTGGTCCTTTCCAAAGTGGATTTCTGCTGTCCCTGT
AATAAACCCGAAAATTTTGAATTTTTGTAATTTGTTTTTGTAATTCTTTAGTTTGTATGTCTGTTGCTAT
TATGTCTACTATTCTTTCCCCTGCACTGTACCCCCCAATCCCCCCTTTTCTTTTAAAATTGTGGATGAAT
ACTGCCATTTGTACTGCTGTCTTAAGATGTTCAGCCTGATCTCTTACCTGTCCTATAATTTTCTTTAATT
CTTTATTCATAGATTCTACTACTCCTTGACTTTGGGGATTGTAGGGAATTTCCAGGTCTGAAGATCCTGC
TGCTTGCTGTGCTTTTTTCTTACTTTTGTTTTGCTCTTCCTCTATCTTGTCTAAAGCTTCCTTGGTGTCT
TTTATCTCTATCCTTTGATGCACACAATAGAGGGTTGCTACTGTATTATATAATGATCTAAGTTCTTCTG
ATCCTGTCTGAAGGGATGGTTGTAGCTGTCCCAGTATTTGTCTACAGCCTTCTGATGTTTCTAACAGGCC
AGTATTAACTGCGAATCGTTCTAGCTCCCTGCTTGCCCATACTATATGTTTTAATTTATATTTTTTCTTT
CCCCCTGGCCTTAACCGAATTTTTTCCCATCGCGATCTAATTCTCCCCCGCTTAATACTGACGCTCTCGC
ACCCATCTCTCTCCTTCTAGCCTCCGCTAGTCAAAATTTTTGGCGTACTCACCAGTCGCCGCCCCTCGCC
TCTTGCCGTGCGCGCTTCAGCAAGCCGAGTCCTGCGTCGAGAGAGCTCCTCTGGTTTCCCTTTCGCTTTC
AAGTCCCTGTTCGGGCGCCACTGCTAGAGATTTTCCACACTGACTAAAAGGGTCTGAGGGATCTCTAGTT
ACCAGAGTCACACAACAGACGGGCACACACTACTTGAAGCACTCAAGGCAAGCTTTATTGAGGCTTAAGC
AGTGGGTTCCCTAGTTAGCCAGAGAGCTCCCAGGCTCAGATCTGGTCTAACCAGAGAGACCCAGTACAGG
CAAAAAGCAGCTGCTTATATGCAGGATCTGAGGGCTCGCCACTCCCCAGTCCCGCCCAGGCCACGCCTCC
CATGGTAATAGCGATGACTAATACGTAGATGTACTGCCAAGTAGGAAAGTCCCATAAGGTCATGTACTGG
GCATAATGCCAGGCGGGCCATTTACCGTCATTGACGTCAATAGGGGGCGTACTTGGCATATGATACACTT
GATGTACTGCCAAGTGGGCAGTTTACCGTAAATACTCCACCCATTGACGTCAATGGAAAGTCCCTATTGG
CGTTACTATGGGAACATACGTCATTATTGACGTCAATGGGCGGGGGTCGTTGGGCGGTCAGCCAGGCGGG
CCATTTACCGTAAGTTATGTAACGCGGAACTCCATATATGGGCTATGAACTAATGACCCCGTAATTGATT
ACTATTAATAACTAGTCAATAATCAATGTCGACCCAGGTGGCACTTTTCGGGGAAATGTGCGCGGAACCC
CTATTTGTTTATTTTTCTAAATACATTCAAATATGTATCCGCTCATGAGACAATAACCCTGATAAATGCT
TCAATAATATTGAAAAAGGAAGAGTATGAGTATTCAACATTTCCGTGTCGCCCTTATTCCCTTTTTTGCG
GCATTTTGCCTTCCTGTTTTTGCTCACCCAGAAACGCTGGTGAAAGTAAAAGATGCTGAAGATCAGTTGG
GTGCACGAGTGGGTTACATCGAACTGGATCTCAACAGCGGTAAGATCCTTGAGAGTTTTCGCCCCGAAGA
ACGTTTTCCAATGATGAGCACTTTTAAAGTTCTGCTATGTGGCGCGGTATTATCCCGTATTGACGCCGGG
CAAGAGCAACTCGGTCGCCGCATACACTATTCTCAGAATGACTTGGTTGAGTACTCACCAGTCACAGAAA
AGCATCTTACGGATGGCATGACAGTAAGAGAATTATGCAGTGCTGCCATAACCATGAGTGATAACACTGC
GGCCAACTTACTTCTGACAACGATCGGAGGACCGAAGGAGCTAACCGCTTTTTTGCACAACATGGGGGAT
CATGTAACTCGCCTTGATCGTTGGGAACCGGAGCTGAATGAAGCCATACCAAACGACGAGCGTGACACCA
CGATGCCTGTAGCAATGGCAACAACGTTGCGCAAACTATTAACTGGCGAACTACTTACTCTAGCTTCCCG
GCAACAATTAATAGACTGGATGGAGGCGGATAAAGTTGCAGGACCACTTCTGCGCTCGGCCCTTCCGGCT
GGCTGGTTTATTGCTGATAAATCTGGAGCCGGTGAGCGTGGGTCTCGCGGTATCATTGCAGCACTGGGGC
CAGATGGTAAGCCCTCCCGTATCGTAGTTATCTACACGACGGGGAGTCAGGCAACTATGGATGAACGAAA
TAGACAGATCGCTGAGATAGGTGCCTCACTGATTAAGCATTGGTAACTGTCAGACCAAGTTTACTCATAT
ATACTTTAGATTGATTTAAAACTTCATTTTTAATTTAAAAGGATCTAGGTGAAGATCCTTTTTGATAATC
TCATGACCAAAATCCCTTAACGTGAGTTTTCGTTCCACTGAGCGTCAGACCCCGTAGAAAAGATCAAAGG
ATCTTCTTGAGATCCTTTTTTTCTGCGCGTAATCTGCTGCTTGCAAACAAAAAAACCACCGCTACCAGCG
GTGGTTTGTTTGCCGGATCAAGAGCTACCAACTCTTTTTCCGAAGGTAACTGGCTTCAGCAGAGCGCAGA
TACCAAATACTGTTCTTCTAGTGTAGCCGTAGTTAGGCCACCACTTCAAGAACTCTGTAGCACCGCCTAC
ATACCTCGCTCTGCTAATCCTGTTACCAGTGGCTGCTGCCAGTGGCGATAAGTCGTGTCTTACCGGGTTG
GACTCAAGACGATAGTTACCGGATAAGGCGCAGCGGTCGGGCTGAACGGGGGGTTCGTGCACACAGCCCA
GCTTGGAGCGAACGACCTACACCGAACTGAGATACCTACAGCGTGAGCTATGAGAAAGCGCCACGCTTCC
CGAAGGGAGAAAGGCGGACAGGTATCCGGTAAGCGGCAGGGTCGGAACAGGAGAGCGCACGAGGGAGCTT
CCAGGGGGAAACGCCTGGTATCTTTATAGTCCTGTCGGGTTTCGCCACCTCTGACTTGAGCGTCGATTTT
TGTGATGCTCGTCAGGGGGGCGGAGCCTATGGAAAAACGCCAGCAACGCGGCCTTTTTACGGTTCCTGGC
CTTTTGCTGGCCTTTTGCTCACATGTTCTTTCCTGCGTTATCCCCTGATTCTGTGGATAACCGTATTACC
GCCTTTGAGTGAGCTGATACCGCTCGCCGCAGCCGAACGACCGAGCGCAGCGAGTCAGTGAGCGAGGAAG
CGGAAGAGCGCCCAATACGCAAACCGCCTCTCCCCGCGCGTTGGCCGATTCATTAATGCAGCGGATCCAG
ACATGATAAGATACATTGATGAGTTTGGACAAACCACAACTAGAATGCAGTGAAAAAAATGCTTTATTTG
TGAAATTTGTGATGCTATTGCTTTATTTGTAACCATTATAAGCTGCAATAAACAAGTTAGCTTTTTGCAA
AAGCCTAGGCCTCCAAAAAAGCCTCCTCACTACTTCTGGAATAGCTCAGAGGCCGAGGCGGCCTCGGCCT
CTGCATAAATAAAAAAAATTAGTCAGCCATGGGGCGGAGAATGGGCGGAACTGGGCGGAGTTAGGGGCGG
GATGGGCGGAGTTAGGGGCGGGACTATGGTTGCTGACTAATTGAGATGCGGATCCGCTGGCACGACAGGT
TTCCCGACTGGAAAGCGGGCAGTGAGCGCAACGCAATTAATGTGAGTTAGCTCACTCATTAGGCACCCCA
GGCTTTACACTTTATGCTTCCGGCTCGTATGTTGTGTGGAATTGTGAGCGGATAACAATTTCACACAGGA
AACAGCTATGACCATGATTACGCCAAGCTTGGGCTGCAGGTCGAGGGATCTCCATAAGAGAAGAGGGACA
GCTATGACTGGGAGTAGTCAGGAGAGGAGGAAAAATCTGGCTAGTAAAACATGTAAGGAAAATTTTAGGG
ATGTTAAAGAAAAAAATAACACAAAACAAAATAT
